Addgene plasmid #221301: pMSCV-FKBP-ARHGAP45
Purpose: Expression of ARHGAP45 (pLxIS) in mammalian cells by retroviral transduction
Depositing lab: Jonathan Kagan. Depositing organization: Boston Children's Hospital. Publication: pLxIS-containing domains are biochemically flexible regulators of interferons and metabolism. Landau LM, Chaudhary N, Tien YC, Rogozinska M, Joshi S, Yao C, Crowley J, Hullahalli K, Campbell IW, Waldor MK, Haigis M, Kagan JC. Mol Cell. 2024 Jul 11;84(13):2436-2454.e10. doi: 10.1016/j.molcel.2024.05.030. Epub 2024 Jun 25. PubMed 38925114.
Backbone
  Vector backbone: pMSCV-IRES-GFP
  Vector type: Retroviral
Growth in bacteria
  Bacterial resistance: Ampicillin, 100 μg/mL
  Growth temperature: 37°C
  Growth strain: NEB Stable
  Copy number: High Copy
Gene/Insert
  Gene/Insert name: ARHGAP45 (pLxIS)
  Species: M. musculus (mouse)
  Entrez Gene: Hmha1 (a.k.a. Ha-1, AW539505, KIAA0223, 6330406L22Rik)
  Tag / fusion protein: FLAG-4xFKBP (N terminal on insert)
  Cloning method: Restriction Enzyme; 5′ cloning site BglII (not destroyed); 3′ cloning site NotI (not destroyed)
Terms and licenses: Academic/Nonprofit Terms; Industry Terms: Not Available to Industry
How to cite: pMSCV-FKBP-ARHGAP45 was a gift from Jonathan Kagan (Addgene plasmid # 221301 ; http://n2t.net/addgene:221301 ; RRID:Addgene_221301)
