[The description below was written by a language model from this plasmid's Addgene catalogue record and pLannotate feature annotations shown in this document.]
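Description:
pMSCV-FKBP-ARHGAP45 is a gammaretroviral expression vector built on the pMSCV-IRES-GFP backbone, intended for stable delivery of a tagged mouse ARHGAP45 (Hmha1) fragment into mammalian cells by retroviral transduction. In bacteria it is maintained as a high-copy plasmid through a ColE1/pUC-type origin and selected with ampicillin via the β-lactamase gene. The short lacI, lacZα, TcR, rop and bom fragments annotated in the backbone are non-functional remnants of earlier cloning vectors.

The proviral region is bounded by murine embryonic stem cell virus 5′ and 3′ LTRs. The 5′ LTR is followed by the MESV Ψ packaging signal and a truncated, start-codon-less gag segment, which together allow the transcript to be packaged into virions when gag-pol and env are provided in trans by a packaging system. No separate internal promoter is annotated, so expression in transduced cells is presumably driven by the 5′ LTR. The insert, cloned between BglII and NotI, encodes an N-terminal FLAG epitope followed by four tandem FKBP domains fused to the portion of ARHGAP45 described as containing its pLxIS motif. The feature table detects only about 600 nt of Arhgap45 coding sequence, consistent with a fragment rather than the full-length protein, and it annotates only part of the FKBP array explicitly. Downstream, an EMCV IRES directs translation of EGFP from the same transcript, so that transduced cells can be identified or sorted by fluorescence.

Tandem FKBP domains are commonly used for ligand-induced oligomerisation of a fused protein, although the record does not say which ligand is intended. The associated study concerns pLxIS-containing domains as regulators of interferon responses and metabolism.
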