Features (pLannotate 1.2.2; 23 found; start..end, strand, type, name):
     15..35      +  CDS            3xFLAG (fragment): three tandem FLAG® epitope tags
    742..1026    +  CDS            FPR2 (fragment): FKBP2_CRYNB - Protein inferred from homology: Swiss-Prot protein existence level 3. PPIases accelerate the folding of proteins. It catalyzes the cis-trans isomerization of proline imidic peptide bonds in oligopeptides (By similarity). From Cryptococcus neoformans var. neoformans serotype D (strain B-3501A) (Filobasidiella neoformans).
   1021..1341    +  CDS            FKBP1A: FKB1A_HUMAN - Also known as FKBP1, FKBP12. Experimental evidence at protein level: Swiss-Prot protein existence level 1. Keeps in an inactive conformation TGFBR1, the TGF-beta type I serine/threonine kinase receptor, preventing TGF-beta receptor activation in absence of ligand. Recruits SMAD7 to ACVR1B which prevents the association of SMAD2 and SMAD3 with the activin receptor complex, thereby blocking the activin signal. May modulate the RYR1 calcium channel activity. PPIases accelerate the folding of proteins. It catalyzes the cis-trans isomerization of proline imidic peptide bonds in oligop
   1357..1962    +  CDS            Arhgap45 (fragment): HMHA1_MOUSE - Also known as Hmha1 From Mus musculus (Mouse).
   1985..2018    -  misc_feature   MCS (fragment): pBluescript multiple cloning site
   2120..2582    +  misc_feature   IRES: internal ribosome entry site (IRES) of the encephalomyocarditis virus (EMCV)
   2596..3315    +  CDS            EGFP: the original enhanced GFP (Yang et al., 1996) mammalian codon-optimized
   3377..3891    +  LTR            3' LTR: 3' long terminal repeat from murine embryonic stem cell virus
   4053..4069    -  protein_bind   lac operator: The lac repressor binds to the lac operator to inhibit transcription in E. coli. This inhibition can be relieved by adding lactose or isopropyl-β-D-thiogalactopyranoside (IPTG). lac repressor encoded by lacI
   4077..4107    -  promoter       lac promoter: promoter for the E. coli lac operon
   4122..4143    -  protein_bind   CAP binding site: CAP binding activates transcription in the presence of cAMP. E. coli catabolite activator protein
   4156..4248    -  CDS            lacI (fragment): lac repressor; lacI; The lac repressor binds to the lac operator to inhibit transcription in E. coli. This inhibition can be relieved by adding lactose or isopropyl-β-D-thiogalactopyranoside (IPTG).
   4431..5019    -  rep_origin     ori: high-copy-number ColE1/pMB1/pBR322/pUC origin of replication
   5190..6050    -  CDS            AmpR: β-lactamase; bla; confers resistance to ampicillin, carbenicillin, and related antibiotics
   6051..6155    -  promoter       AmpR promoter: bla
   6250..6285    +  CDS            rop (fragment): Rop protein, which maintains plasmids at low copy number; rop
   6387..6486    +  misc_feature   bom (fragment): basis of mobility region from pBR322
   6492..6641    -  CDS            lacZα (fragment): LacZα fragment of β-galactosidase; lacZ fragment
   6641..6842    -  CDS            TcR (fragment): tetracycline efflux protein; tet; confers resistance to tetracycline
   6843..6941    +  CDS            env (fragment): murine leukemia virus gPr80 envelope polyprotein precursor; env; proteolytically cleaved into gp70SU and p15TM subunits
   6983..7499    +  LTR            5' LTR: 5' long terminal repeat from murine embryonic stem cell virus
   7563..7904    +  misc_feature   MESV Ψ: packaging signal of murine embryonic stem cell virus
   7971..8387    +  CDS            gag (truncated): truncated Moloney murine leukemia virus (MMLV) gag gene lacking the start codon
>Addgene plasmid #221301 | pMSCV-FKBP-ARHGAP45 | addgene full sequence | sequence record 439091 | Addgene NGS Result
AGATCTGCCACCATGGACTACAAAGACGATGACGACAAGGGCGTCCAAGTGGAGACAATCTCTCCTGGGG
ATGGAAGGACATTCCCCAAGCGGGGTCAGACCTGCGTTGTTCATTATACCGGTATGTTGGAAGACGGTAA
AAAAGTCGATAGCTCACGGGATCGCAATAAGCCTTTCAAGTTCATGCTTGGGAAACAGGAAGTAATACGC
GGCTGGGAAGAGGGAGTAGCTCAAATGTCCGTCGGTCAACGCGCCAAATTGACAATTTCTCCTGACTACG
CTTATGGTGCAACCGGACACCCCGGCATAATTCCCCCACACGCAACACTTGTATTTGATGTAGAATTGCT
CAAGCTGGAAACAAGAGGAGTCCAGGTTGAAACCATATCTCCTGGGGACGGAAGAACCTTCCCTAAGCGG
GGACAAACTTGCGTTGTCCATTACACAGGCATGCTTGAAGATGGTAAGAAAGTCGACTCATCACGAGACA
GAAATAAGCCATTCAAATTTATGCTCGGTAAACAGGAAGTCATAAGAGGCTGGGAAGAAGGAGTGGCCCA
AATGTCTGTAGGACAACGAGCCAAACTCACAATATCTCCCGATTATGCTTATGGTGCCACTGGCCACCCC
GGCATTATACCACCTCATGCCACTCTTGTTTTTGACGTAGAGCTGTTGAAGTTGGAGACCCGGGGCGTGC
AGGTTGAGACTATAAGTCCTGGAGATGGAAGGACTTTTCCTAAAAGAGGTCAGACATGCGTAGTACACTA
TACAGGGATGTTGGAGGACGGCAAAAAAGTCGACAGCTCCCGAGACCGGAATAAGCCTTTTAAGTTCATG
TTGGGGAAACAGGAAGTAATCCGCGGGTGGGAAGAGGGAGTCGCTCAGATGTCTGTGGGACAGCGCGCTA
AGCTGACCATTTCCCCCGATTATGCCTACGGCGCTACCGGTCACCCCGGGATTATTCCACCTCACGCTAC
TTTGGTGTTCGATGTCGAACTTCTGAAACTGGAGACTCGGGGAGTACAGGTTGAAACAATCAGCCCAGGA
GACGGAAGAACCTTTCCAAAAAGGGGTCAAACATGTGTGGTACACTACACAGGAATGTTGGAAGACGGAA
AAAAGGTGGACAGCTCTCGAGACCGCAATAAACCTTTCAAGTTTATGCTGGGCAAACAGGAGGTGATACG
CGGATGGGAGGAAGGCGTAGCCCAGATGTCCGTGGGTCAGCGGGCAAAACTTACAATTTCACCCGATTAC
GCATATGGCGCAACAGGACATCCAGGTATTATACCACCACATGCCACCCTTGTTTTCGACGTAGAGCTTT
TGAAACTCGAAGGGGCTGGAGCAGGCGCTAGCAAATTGTATGACCCCGGCCAACAATACGCATCCCATGT
GCGCCAACTGCAACGGGGAGAAGAACCAGATGTCCGATATGACTTCGAGCCTTACGTGAGCAATAACAGC
TGGAGTCCCATAATGAGGACACGGAAGGGCTCATTCAATCCAGGGGATGCAAGCGGACCCGAGGCAGCTG
GTAGTCCTCCCGAAGAAGGCGGGACATCTGAAGCAGCACCAAACAAAGACCATAGAGGCGGTCGCGGCCA
TCAAGTTCATAAGTCATGGCCCATATCTATCAGTGACACCGAAGTTGGTCTTGATACATCAAGCGGTGAT
TTGAAGAAATTCGACCGAACAAGTAGCAGTGGGACCATGAGCAGTTCTGAGGAATTGGGAGATCAGGAGG
CTGGTCTTGTCGCCTCCGCCTTCGATAGTGCAGACCTCAACGGCATGGACCCAGAGTTGCCCGTTGCTAT
GCCATCCGGTCCCTTTCGGCACGTAGGCCTTAGCAAGGCCGCTAGGACACATCGGCTGAGGAAACTTAGG
ACCCCAGCTAAATGTAGGGAATGTAATAGCTATGTTTACTTCCAAGGAGCAGAGTGTGAAGAGTGCTGTC
TCTGATAAGCGGCCGCGTTTAAACGTCGACGGTATCGATAAGCTTGATATCGAATTCCGCCCCCCCCCCT
AACGTTACTGGCCGAAGCCGCTTGGAATAAGGCCGGTGTGCGTTTGTCTATATGTTATTTTCCACCATAT
TGCCGTCTTTTGGCAATGTGAGGGCCCGGAAACCTGGCCCTGTCTTCTTGACGAGCATTCCTAGGGGTCT
TTCCCCTCTCGCCAAAGGAATGCAAGGTCTGTTGAATGTCGTGAAGGAAGCAGTTCCTCTGGAAGCTTCT
TGAAGACAAACAACGTCTGTAGCGACCCTTTGCAGGCAGCGGAACCCCCCACCTGGCGACAGGTGCCTCT
GCGGCCAAAAGCCACGTGTATAAGATACACCTGCAAAGGCGGCACAACCCCAGTGCCACGTTGTGAGTTG
GATAGTTGTGGAAAGAGTCAAATGGCTCTCCTCAAGCGTATTCAACAAGGGGCTGAAGGATGCCCAGAAG
GTACCCCATTGTATGGGATCTGATCTGGGGCCTCGGTGCACATGCTTTACATGTGTTTAGTCGAGGTTAA
AAAAACGTCTAGGCCCCCCGAACCACGGGGACGTGGTTTTCCTTTGAAAAACACGATGATAATATGGCCA
CAACCATGGTGAGCAAGGGCGAGGAGCTGTTCACCGGGGTGGTGCCCATCCTGGTCGAGCTGGACGGCGA
CGTAAACGGCCACAAGTTCAGCGTGTCTGGCGAGGGCGAGGGCGATGCCACCTACGGCAAGCTGACCCTG
AAGTTCATCTGCACCACCGGCAAGCTGCCCGTGCCCTGGCCCACCCTCGTGACCACCCTGACCTACGGCG
TGCAGTGCTTCAGCCGCTACCCCGACCACATGAAGCAGCACGACTTCTTCAAGTCCGCCATGCCCGAAGG
CTACGTCCAGGAGCGCACCATCTTCTTCAAGGACGACGGCAACTACAAGACCCGCGCCGAGGTGAAGTTC
GAGGGCGACACCCTGGTGAACCGCATCGAGCTGAAGGGCATCGACTTCAAGGAGGACGGCAACATCCTGG
GGCACAAGCTGGAGTACAACTACAACAGCCACAACGTCTATATCATGGCCGACAAGCAGAAGAACGGCAT
CAAGGCGAACTTCAAGATCCGCCACAACATCGAGGACGGCAGCGTGCAGCTCGCCGACCACTACCAGCAG
AACACCCCCATCGGCGACGGCCCCGTGCTGCTGCCCGACAACCACTACCTGAGCACCCAGTCCGCCCTGA
GCAAAGACCCCAACGAGAAGCGCGATCACATGGTCCTGCTGGAGTTCGTGACCGCCGCCGGGATCACTCT
CGGCATGGACGAGCTGTACAAGTAATGAATTAATTAAGAATTCGATAAAATAAAAGATTTTATTTAGTCT
CCAGAAAAAGGGGGGAATGAAAGACCCCACCTGTAGGTTTGGCAAGCTAGCTTAAGTAACGCCATTTTGC
AAGGCATGGAAAATACATAACTGAGAATAGAGAAGTTCAGATCAAGGTTAGGAACAGAGAGACAGCAGAA
TATGGGCCAAACAGGATATCTGTGGTAAGCAGTTCCTGCCCCGGCTCAGGGCCAAGAACAGATGGTCCCC
AGATGCGGTCCCGCCCTCAGCAGTTTCTAGAGAACCATCAGATGTTTCCAGGGTGCCCCAAGGACCTGAA
ATGACCCTGTGCCTTATTTGAACTAACCAATCAGTTCGCTTCTCGCTTCTGTTCGCGCGCTTCTGCTCCC
CGAGCTCAATAAAAGAGCCCACAACCCCTCACTCGGCGCGCCAGTCCTCCGATAGACTGCGTCGCCCGGG
TACCCGTGTATCCAATAAACCCTCTTGCAGTTGCATCCGACTTGTGGTCTCGCTGTTCCTTGGGAGGGTC
TCCTCTGAGTGATTGACTACCCGTCAGCGGGGGTCTTTCATGGGTAACAGTTTCTTGAAGTTGGAGAACA
ACATTCTGAGGGTAGGAGTCGAATATTAAGTAATCCTGACTCAATTAGCCACTGTTTTGAATCCACATAC
TCCAATACTCCTGAAATAGTTCATTATGGACAGCGCAGAAAGAGCTGGGGAGAATTGTGAAATTGTTATC
CGCTCACAATTCCACACAACATACGAGCCGGAAGCATAAAGTGTAAAGCCTGGGGTGCCTAATGAGTGAG
CTAACTCACATTAATTGCGTTGCGCTCACTGCCCGCTTTCCAGTCGGGAAACCTGTCGTGCCAGCTGCAT
TAATGAATCGGCCAACGCGCGGGGAGAGGCGGTTTGCGTATTGGGCGCTCTTCCGCTTCCTCGCTCACTG
ACTCGCTGCGCTCGGTCGTTCGGCTGCGGCGAGCGGTATCAGCTCACTCAAAGGCGGTAATACGGTTATC
CACAGAATCAGGGGATAACGCAGGAAAGAACATGTGAGCAAAAGGCCAGCAAAAGGCCAGGAACCGTAAA
AAGGCCGCGTTGCTGGCGTTTTTCCATAGGCTCCGCCCCCCTGACGAGCATCACAAAAATCGACGCTCAA
GTCAGAGGTGGCGAAACCCGACAGGACTATAAAGATACCAGGCGTTTCCCCCTGGAAGCTCCCTCGTGCG
CTCTCCTGTTCCGACCCTGCCGCTTACCGGATACCTGTCCGCCTTTCTCCCTTCGGGAAGCGTGGCGCTT
TCTCATAGCTCACGCTGTAGGTATCTCAGTTCGGTGTAGGTCGTTCGCTCCAAGCTGGGCTGTGTGCACG
AACCCCCCGTTCAGCCCGACCGCTGCGCCTTATCCGGTAACTATCGTCTTGAGTCCAACCCGGTAAGACA
CGACTTATCGCCACTGGCAGCAGCCACTGGTAACAGGATTAGCAGAGCGAGGTATGTAGGCGGTGCTACA
GAGTTCTTGAAGTGGTGGCCTAACTACGGCTACACTAGAAGAACAGTATTTGGTATCTGCGCTCTGCTGA
AGCCAGTTACCTTCGGAAAAAGAGTTGGTAGCTCTTGATCCGGCAAACAAACCACCGCTGGTAGCGGTGG
TTTTTTTGTTTGCAAGCAGCAGATTACGCGCAGAAAAAAAGGATCTCAAGAAGATCCTTTGATCTTTTCT
ACGGGGTCTGACGCTCAGTGGAACGAAAACTCACGTTAAGGGATTTTGGTCATGAGATTATCAAAAAGGA
TCTTCACCTAGATCCTTTTAAATTAAAAATGAAGTTTTAAATCAATCTAAAGTATATATGAGTAAACTTG
GTCTGACAGTTACCAATGCTTAATCAGTGAGGCACCTATCTCAGCGATCTGTCTATTTCGTTCATCCATA
GTTGCCTGACTCCCCGTCGTGTAGATAACTACGATACGGGAGGGCTTACCATCTGGCCCCAGTGCTGCAA
TGATACCGCGAGACCCACGCTCACCGGCTCCAGATTTATCAGCAATAAACCAGCCAGCCGGAAGGGCCGA
GCGCAGAAGTGGTCCTGCAACTTTATCCGCCTCCATCCAGTCTATTAATTGTTGCCGGGAAGCTAGAGTA
AGTAGTTCGCCAGTTAATAGTTTGCGCAACGTTGTTGCCATTGCTACAGGCATCGTGGTGTCACGCTCGT
CGTTTGGTATGGCTTCATTCAGCTCCGGTTCCCAACGATCAAGGCGAGTTACATGATCCCCCATGTTGTG
CAAAAAAGCGGTTAGCTCCTTCGGTCCTCCGATCGTTGTCAGAAGTAAGTTGGCCGCAGTGTTATCACTC
ATGGTTATGGCAGCACTGCATAATTCTCTTACTGTCATGCCATCCGTAAGATGCTTTTCTGTGACTGGTG
AGTACTCAACCAAGTCATTCTGAGAATAGTGTATGCGGCGACCGAGTTGCTCTTGCCCGGCGTCAATACG
GGATAATACCGCGCCACATAGCAGAACTTTAAAAGTGCTCATCATTGGAAAACGTTCTTCGGGGCGAAAA
CTCTCAAGGATCTTACCGCTGTTGAGATCCAGTTCGATGTAACCCACTCGTGCACCCAACTGATCTTCAG
CATCTTTTACTTTCACCAGCGTTTCTGGGTGAGCAAAAACAGGAAGGCAAAATGCCGCAAAAAAGGGAAT
AAGGGCGACACGGAAATGTTGAATACTCATACTCTTCCTTTTTCAATATTATTGAAGCATTTATCAGGGT
TATTGTCTCATGAGCGGATACATATTTGAATGTATTTAGAAAAATAAACAAATAGGGGTTCCGCGCACAT
TTCCCCGAAAAGTGCCACCTGACGTCTAAGAAACCATTATTATCATGACATTAACCTATAAAAATAGGCG
TATCACGAGGCCCTTTCGTCTCGCGCGTTTCGGTGATGACGGTGAAAACCTCTGACACATGCAGCTCCCG
GAGACGGTCACAGCTTGTCTGTAAGCGGATGCCGGGAGCAGACAAGCCCGTCAGGGCGCGTCAGCGGGTG
TTGGCGGGTGTCGGGGCTGGCTTAACTATGCGGCATCAGAGCAGATTGTACTGAGAGTGCACCATATGCG
GTGTGAAATACCGCACAGATGCGTAAGGAGAAAATACCGCATCAGGCGCCATTCGCCATTCAGGCTGCGC
AACTGTTGGGAAGGGCGATCGGTGCGGGCCTCTTCGCTATTACGCCAGCTGGCGAAAGGGGGATGTGCTG
CAAGGCGATTAAGTTGGGTAACGCCAGGGTTTTCCCAGTCACGACGTTGTAAAACGACGGCGCAAGGAAT
GGTGCATGCAAGGAGATGGCGCCCAACAGTCCCCCGGCCACGGGGCCTGCCACCATACCCACGCCGAAAC
AAGCGCTCATGAGCCCGAAGTGGCGAGCCCGATCTTCCCCATCGGTGATGTCGGCGATATAGGCGCCAGC
AACCGCACCTGTGGCGCCGGTGATGCCGGCCACGATGCGTCCGGCGTAGAGGCGATTAGTCCAATTTGTT
AAAGACAGGATATCAGTGGTCCAGGCTCTAGTTTTGACTCAACAATATCACCAGCTGAAGCCTATAGAGT
ACGAGCCATAGATAAAATAAAAGATTTTATTTAGTCTCCAGAAAAAGGGGGGAATGAAAGACCCCACCTG
TAGGTTTGGCAAGCTAGCTTAAGTAACGCCATTTTGCAAGGCATGGAAAATACATAACTGAGAATAGAGA
AGTTCAGATCAAGGTTAGGAACAGAGAGACAGCAGAATATGGGCCAAACAGGATATCTGTGGTAAGCAGT
TCCTGCCCCGGCTCAGGGCCAAGAACAGATGGTCCCCAGATGCGGTCCCGCCCTCAGCAGTTTCTAGAGA
ACCATCAGATGTTTCCAGGGTGCCCCAAGGACCTGAAATGACCCTGTGCCTTATTTGAACTAACCAATCA
GTTCGCTTCTCGCTTCTGTTCGCGCGCTTCTGCTCCCCGAGCTCAATAAAAGAGCCCACAACCCCTCACT
CGGCGCGCCAGTCCTCCGATAGACTGCGTCGCCCGGGTACCCGTATTCCCAATAAAGCCTCTTGCTGTTT
GCATCCGAATCGTGGACTCGCTGATCCTTGGGAGGGTCTCCTCAGATTGATTGACTGCCCACCTCGGGGG
TCTTTCATTTGGAGGTTCCACCGAGATTTGGAGACCCCTGCCCAGGGACCACCGACCCCCCCGCCGGGAG
GTAAGCTGGCCAGCGGTCGTTTCGTGTCTGTCTCTGTCTTTGTGCGTGTTTGTGCCGGCATCTAATGTTT
GCGCCTGCGTCTGTACTAGTTAGCTAACTAGCTCTGTATCTGGCGGACCCGTGGTGGAACTGACGAGTTC
TGAACACCCGGCCGCAACCCTGGGAGACGTCCCAGGGACTTTGGGGGCCGTTTTTGTGGCCCGACCTGAG
GAAGGGAGTCGATGTGGAATCCGACCCCGTCAGGATATGTGGTTCTGGTAGGAGACGAGAACCTAAAACA
GTTCCCGCCTCCGTCTGAATTTTTGCTTTCGGTTTGGAACCGAAGCCGCGCGTCTTGTCTGCTGCAGCGC
TGCAGCATCGTTCTGTGTTGTCTCTGTCTGACTGTGTTTCTGTATTTGTCTGAAAATTAGGGCCAGACTG
TTACCACTCCCTTAAGTTTGACCTTAGGTCACTGGAAAGATGTCGAGCGGATCGCTCACAACCAGTCGGT
AGATGTCAAGAAGAGACGTTGGGTTACCTTCTGCTCTGCAGAATGGCCAACCTTTAACGTCGGATGGCCG
CGAGACGGCACCTTTAACCGAGACCTCATCACCCAGGTTAAGATCAAGGTCTTTTCACCTGGCCCGCATG
GACACCCAGACCAGGTCCCCTACATCGTGACCTGGGAAGCCTTGGCTTTTGACCCCCCTCCCTGGGTCAA
GCCCTTTGTACACCCTAAGCCTCCGCCTCCTCTTCCTCCATCCGCCCCGTCTCTCCCCCTTGAACCTCCT
CGTTCGACCCCGCCTCGATCCTCCCTTTATCCAGCCCTCACTCCTTCTCTAGGCGCCGGAATT
